>Addgene plasmid #114055 | pLAP-BUBR1-3D | addgene full sequence | sequence record 233657 | Addgene NGS Result
GGATAACCGTATTACCGCCATGCATTAGTTATTAATAGTAATCAATTACGGGGTCATTAGTTCATAGCCC
ATATATGGAGTTCCGCGTTACATAACTTACGGTAAATGGCCCGCCTGGCTGACCGCCCAACGACCCCCGC
CCATTGACGTCAATAATGACGTATGTTCCCATAGTAACGCCAATAGGGACTTTCCATTGACGTCAATGGG
TGGAGTATTTACGGTAAACTGCCCACTTGGCAGTACATCAAGTGTATCATATGCCAAGTACGCCCCCTAT
TGACGTCAATGACGGTAAATGGCCCGCCTGGCATTATGCCCAGTACATGACCTTATGGGACTTTCCTACT
TGGCAGTACATCTACGTATTAGTCATCGCTATTACCATGGTGATGCGGTTTTGGCAGTACATCAATGGGC
GTGGATAGCGGTTTGACTCACGGGGATTTCCAAGTCTCCACCCCATTGACGTCAATGGGAGTTTGTTTTG
GCACCAAAATCAACGGGACTTTCCAAAATGTCGTAACAACTCCGCCCCATTGACGCAAATGGGCGGTAGG
CGTGTACGGTGGGAGGTCTATATAAGCAGAGCTGGTTTAGTGAACCGTCAGATCCGCTAGCGCTACCGGT
CGCCACCATGGTGAGCAAGGGCGAGGAGCTGTTCACCGGGGTGGTGCCCATCCTGGTCGAGCTGGACGGC
GACGTAAACGGCCACAAGTTCAGCGTGTCCGGCGAGGGCGAGGGCGATGCCACCTACGGCAAGCTGACCC
TGAAGTTCATCTGCACCACCGGCAAGCTGCCCGTGCCCTGGCCCACCCTCGTGACCACCTTCGGCTACGG
CCTGCAGTGCTTCGCCCGCTACCCCGACCACATGAAGCAGCACGACTTCTTCAAGTCCGCCATGCCCGAA
GGCTACGTCCAGGAGCGCACCATCTTCTTCAAGGACGACGGCAACTACAAGACCCGCGCCGAGGTGAAGT
TCGAGGGCGACACCCTGGTGAACCGCATCGAGCTGAAGGGCATCGACTTCAAGGAGGACGGCAACATCCT
GGGGCACAAGCTGGAGTACAACTACAACAGCCACAACGTCTATATCATGGCCGACAAGCAGAAGAACGGC
ATCAAGGTGAACTTCAAGATCCGCCACAACATCGAGGACGGCAGCGTGCAGCTCGCCGACCACTACCAGC
AGAACACCCCCATCGGCGACGGCCCCGTGCTGCTGCCCGACAACCACTACCTGAGCTACCAGTCCGCCCT
GAGCAAAGACCCCAACGAGAAGCGCGATCACATGGTCCTGCTGGAGTTCGTGACCGCCGCCGGGATCACT
CTCGGCATGGACGAGCTGTACAAGTCCGGAGGGGATCGGTGGAGCTCCACCGGTGGCGGCCGCTCTAGAG
AGAATCTTTATTTTCAGGGCGCCGCCAAATTCAAAGAAACCGCTGCTGCTAAATTCGAACGCCAGCACAT
GGACAGCGGAGGTGGAGGTACTAGTCTCGACGCGGCGGTGAAGAAGGAAGGGGGTGCTCTGAGTGAAGCC
ATGTCCCTGGAGGGAGATGAATGGGAACTGAGTAAAGAAAATGTACAACCTTTAAGGCAAGGGCGGATCA
TGTCCACGCTTCAGGGAGCACTGGCACAAGAATCTGCCTGTAACAATACTCTTCAGCAGCAGAAACGGGC
ATTTGAATATGAAATTCGATTTTACACTGGAAATGACCCTCTGGATGTTTGGGATAGGTATATCAGCTGG
ACAGAGCAGAACTATCCTCAAGGTGGGAAGGAGAGTAATATGTCAACGTTATTAGAAAGAGCTGTAGAAG
CACTACAAGGAGAAAAACGATATTATAGTGATCCTCGATTTCTCAATCTCTGGCTTAAATTAGGGCGTTT
ATGCAATGAGCCTTTGGATATGTACAGTTACTTGCACAACCAAGGGATTGGTGTTTCACTTGCTCAGTTC
TATATCTCATGGGCAGAAGAATATGAAGCTAGAGAAAACTTTAGGAAAGCAGATGCGATATTTCAGGAAG
GGATTCAACAGAAGGCTGAACCACTAGAAAGACTACAGTCCCAGCACCGACAATTCCAAGCTCGAGTGTC
TCGGCAAACTCTGTTGGCACTTGAGAAAGAAGAAGAGGAGGAAGTTTTTGAGTCTTCTGTACCACAACGA
AGCACACTAGCTGAACTAAAGAGCAAAGGGAAAAAGACAGCAAGAGCTCCAATCATCCGTGTAGGAGGTG
CTCTCAAGGCTCCAAGCCAGAACAGAGGACTCCAAAATCCATTTCCTCAACAGATGCAAAATAATAGTAG
AATTACTGTTTTTGATGAAAATGCTGATGAGGCTTCTACAGCAGAGTTGTCTAAGCCTACAGTCCAGCCA
TGGATAGCACCCCCCATGCCCAGGGCCAAAGAGAATGAGCTGCAAGCAGGCCCTTGGAACACAGGCAGGT
CCTTGGAACACAGGCCTCGTGGCAATACAGCTTCACTGATAGCTGTACCCGCTGTGCTTCCCAGTTTCAC
TCCATATGTGGAAGAGACTGCACAACAGCCAGTTATGACACCATGTAAAATTGAACCTAGTATAAACCAC
ATCCTAAGCACCAGAAAGCCTGGAAAGGAAGAAGGAGATCCTCTACAAAGGGTTCAGAGCCATCAGCAAG
CATCTGAGGAGAAGAAAGAGAAGATGATGTATTGTAAGGAGAAGATTTATGCAGGAGTAGGGGAATTCTC
CTTTGAAGAAATTCGGGCTGAAGTTTTCCGGAAGAAATTAAAAGAGCAAAGGGAAGCCGAGCTATTGACC
AGTGCAGAGAAGAGAGCAGAAATGCAGAAACAGATTGAAGAGATGGAGAAGAAGCTAAAAGAAATCCAAA
CTACTCAGCAAGAAAGAACAGGTGATCAGCAAGAAGAGACGATGCCTACAAAGGAGACAACTAAACTGCA
AATTGCTTCCGAGTCTCAGAAAATACCAGGAATGACTCTATCCAGTTCTGTTTGTCAAGTAAACTGTTGT
GCCAGAGAAACTTCACTTGCGGAGAACATTTGGCAGGAACAACCTCATTCTAAAGGTCCCAGTGTACCTT
TCTCCATTTTTGATGAGTTTCTTCTTTCAGAAAAGAAGAATAAAAGTCCTCCTGCAGATCCCCCACGAGT
TTTAGCTCAACGAAGACCCCTTGCAGTTCTCAAAACCTCAGAAAGCATCACCTCAAATGAAGATGTGTCT
CCAGATGTTTGTGATGAATTTACAGGAATTGAACCCTTGAGCGAGGATGCCATTATCACAGGCTTCAGAA
ATGTAACAATTTGTCCTAACCCAGAAGACACTTGTGACTTTGCCAGAGCAGCTCGTTTTGTATCCACTCC
TTTTCATGAGATAATGTCCTTGAAGGATCTCCCTTCTGATCCTGAGAGACTGTTACCGGAAGAAGATCTA
GATGTAAAGACCTCTGAGGACCAGCAGACAGCTTGTGGCACTATCTACAGTCAGACTCTCAGCATCAAGA
AGCTGGACCCAATTATTGAAGACGATCGTGAAGCCGACCACTCCTCTGGCTTCTCTGGTTCTTCTGCCTC
GGTTGCAAGCACCTCCTCCATCAAATGTCTTCAAATTCCTGAGAAACTAGAACTTACTAATGAGACTTCA
GAAAACCCTACTCAGTCACCATGGTGTTCACAGTATCGCAGACAGCTACTGAAGTCCCTACCAGAGTTAA
GTGCCTCTGCAGAGTTGTGTATAGAAGACAGACCAATGCCTAAGTTGGAAATTGAGAAGGAAATTGAATT
AGGTAATGAGGATTACTGCATTAAACGAGAATACCTAATATGTGAAGATTACAAGTTATTCTGGGTGGCG
CCAAGAAACTCTGCAGAATTAACAGTAATAAAGGTATCTTCTCAACCTGTCCCATGGGACTTTTATATCA
ACCTCAAGTTAAAGGAACGTTTAAATGAAGATTTTGATCATTTTTGCAGCTGTTATCAATATCAAGATGG
CTGTATTGTTTGGCACCAATATATAAACTGCTTCACCCTTCAGGATCTTCTCCAACACAGTGAATATATT
ACCCATGAAATAACAGTGTTGATTATTTATAACCTTTTGACAATAGTGGAGATGCTACACAAAGCAGAAA
TAGTCCATGGTGACTTGAGTCCAAGGTGTCTGATTCTCAGAAACAGAATCCACGATCCCTATGATTGTAA
CAAGAACAATCAAGCTTTGAAGATAGTGGACTTTTCCTACAGTGTTGACCTTAGGGTGCAGCTGGATGTT
TTTACCCTCAGCGGCTTTCGGACTGTACAGATCCTGGAAGGACAAAAGATACTAGCTAACTGTTCTTCTC
CCTACCAGGTAGACCTGTTTGGTATAGCAGATTTAGCACATTTACTATTGTTCAAGGAACACCTACAGGT
CTTCTGGGATGGGTCCTTCTGGAAACTTAGCCAAAATATTTCTGAGCTAAAAGATGGTGAATTGTGGAAT
AAATTCTTTGTGCGGATTCTGAATGCCAATGATGAGGCCACAGTGTCTGTTCTTGGGGAGCTTGCAGCAG
AAATGAATGGGGTTTTTGACACTACATTCCAAAGTCACCTGAACAAAGCCTTATGGAAGGTAGGGAAGTT
AACTAGTCCTGGGGCTTTGCTCTTTCAGTGAGCGGCCGCTCTAGAATTCGGGGATCCACCGGATCTAGAT
AACTGATCATAATCAGCCATACCACATTTGTAGAGGTTTTACTTGCTTTAAAAAACCTCCCACACCTCCC
CCTGAACCTGAAACATAAAATGAATGCAATTGTTGTTGTTAACTTGTTTATTGCAGCTTATAATGGTTAC
AAATAAAGCAATAGCATCACAAATTTCACAAATAAAGCATTTTTTTCACTGCATTCTAGTTGTGGTTTGT
CCAAACTCATCAATGTATCTTAAGGCGTAAATTGTAAGCGTTAATATTTTGTTAAAATTCGCGTTAAATT
TTTGTTAAATCAGCTCATTTTTTAACCAATAGGCCGAAATCGGCAAAATCCCTTATAAATCAAAAGAATA
GACCGAGATAGGGT
[37 nt withheld, positions 5055-5091]
AAAGAACGTGGACTCCAACGTCAAAGG
[49 nt withheld, positions 5119-5167]
T
[91 nt withheld, positions 5169-5259]
G
[124 nt withheld, positions 5261-5384]
CAGGTGGCACTTTTCGGGGAAATGTGCGCGGAACCCCTATTTGTTTATTTTTCTAAATACATTCAAATAT
GTATCCGCTCATGAGACAATAACCCTGATAAATGCTTCAATAATATTGAAAAAGGAAGAGTCCTGAGGCG
GAAAGAACCAGCTGTGGAATGTGTGTCAGTTAGGGTGTGGAAAGTCCCCAGGCTCCCCAGCAGGCAGAAG
TATGCAAAGCATGCATCTCAATTAGTCAGCAACCAGGTGTGGAAAGTCCCCAGGCTCCCCAGCAGGCAGA
AGTATGCAAAGCATGCATCTCAATTAGTCAGCAACCATAGTCCCGCCCCTAACTCCGCCCATCCCGCCCC
TAACTCCGCCCAGTTCCGCCCATTCTCCGCCCCATGGCTGACTAATTTTTTTTATTTATGCAGAGGCCGA
GGCCGCCTCGGCCTCTGAGCTATTCCAGAAGTAGTGAGGAGGCTTTTTTGGAGGCCTAGGCTTTTGCAAA
GATCGATCAAGAGACAGGATGAGGATCGTTTCGCATGATTGAACAAGATGGATTGCACGCAGGTTCTCCG
GCCGCTTGGGTGGAGAGGCTATTCGGCTATGACTGGGCACAACAGACAATCGGCTGCTCTGATGCCGCCG
TGTTCCGGCTGTCAGCGCAGGGGCGCCCGGTTCTTTTTGTCAAGACCGACCTGTCCGGTGCCCTGAATGA
ACTGCAAGACGAGGCAGCGCGGCTATCGTGGCTGGCCACGACGGGCGTTCCTTGCGCAGCTGTGCTCGAC
GTTGTCACTGAAGCGGGAAGGGACTGGCTGCTATTGGGCGAAGTGCCGGGGCAGGATCTCCTGTCATCTC
ACCTTGCTCCTGCCGAGAAAGTATCCATCATGGCTGATGCAATGCGGCGGCTGCATACGCTTGATCCGGC
TACCTGCCCATTCGACCACCAAGCGAAACATCGCATCGAGCGAGCACGTACTCGGATGGAAGCCGGTCTT
GTCGATCAGGATGATCTGGACGAAGAGCATCAGGGGCTCGCGCCAGCCGAACTGTTCGCCAGGCTCAAGG
CGAGCATGCCCGACGGCGAGGATCTCGTCGTGACCCATGGCGATGCCTGCTTGCCGAATATCATGGTGGA
AAATGGCCGCTTTTCTGGATTCATCGACTGTGGCCGGCTGGGTGTGGCGGACCGCTATCAGGACATAGCG
TTGGCTACCCGTGATATTGCTGAAGAGCTTGGCGGCGAATGGGCTGACCGCTTCCTCGTGCTTTACGGTA
TCGCCGCTCCCGATTCGCAGCGCATCGCCTTCTATCGCCTTCTTGACGAGTTCTTCTGAGCGGGACTCTG
GGGTTCGAAATGACCGACCAAGCGACGCCCAACCTGCCATCACGAGATTTCGATTCCACCGCCGCCTTCT
ATGAAAGGTTGGGCTTCGGAATCGTTTTCCGGGACGCCGGCTGGATGATCCTCCAGCGCGGGGATCTCAT
GCTGGAGTTCTTCGCCCACCCTAGGGGGAGGCTAACTGAAACACGGAAGGAGACAATACCGGAAGGAACC
CGCGCTATGACGGCAATAAAAAGACAGAATAAAACGCACGGTGTTGGGTCGTTTGTTCATAAACGCGGGG
TTCGGTCCCAGGGCTGGCACTCTGTCGATACCCCACCGAGACCCCATTGGGGCCAATACGCCCGCGTTTC
TTCCTTTTCCCCACCCCACCCCCCAAGTTCGGGTGAAGGCCCAGGGCTCGCAGCCAACGTCGGGGCGGCA
GGCCCTGCCATAGCCTCAGGTTACTCATATATACTTTAGATTGATTTAAAACTTCATTTTTAATTTAAAA
GGATCTAGGTGAAGATCCTTTTTGATAATCTCATGACCAAAATCCCTTAACGTGAGTTTTCGTTCCACTG
AGCGTCAGACCCCGTAGAAAAGATCAAAGGATCTTCTTGAGATCCTTTTTTTCTGCGCGTAATCTGCTGC
TTGCAAACAAAAAAACCACCGCTACCAGCGGTGGTTTGTTTGCCGGATCAAGAGCTACCAACTCTTTTTC
CGAAGGTAACTGGCTTCAGCAGAGCGCAGATACCAAATACTGTTCTTCTAGTGTAGCCGTAGTTAGGCCA
CCACTTCAAGAACTCTGTAGCACCGCCTACATACCTCGCTCTGCTAATCCTGTTACCAGTGGCTGCTGCC
AGTGGCGATAAGTCGTGTCTTACCGGGTTGGACTCAAGACGATAGTTACCGGATAAGGCGCAGCGGTCGG
GCTGAACGGGGGGTTCGTGCACACAGCCCAGCTTGGAGCGAACGACCTACACCGAACTGAGATACCTACA
GCGTGAGCTATGAGAAAGCGCCACGCTTCCCGAAGGGAGAAAGGCGGACAGGTATCCGGTAAGCGGCAGG
GTCGGAACAGGAGAGCGCACGAGGGAGCTTCCAGGGGGAAACGCCTGGTATCTTTATAGTCCTGTCGGGT
TTCGCCACCTCTGACTTGAGCGTCGATTTTTGTGATGCTCGTCAGGGGGGCGGAGCCTATGGAAAAACGC
CAGCAACGCGGCCTTTTTACGGTTCCTGGCCTTTTGCTGGCCTTTTGCTCACATGTTCTTTCCTGCGTTA
TCCCCTGATTCTGT
Features (pLannotate 1.2.2; 17 found; start..end, strand, type, name):
     86..389     +  enhancer       CMV enhancer: human cytomegalovirus immediate early enhancer
    390..593     +  promoter       CMV promoter: human cytomegalovirus (CMV) immediate early promoter
    638..1354    +  CDS            EYFP: EYFP is a basic (constitutively fluorescent) green/yellow fluorescent protein published in 1996, derived from Aequorea victoria. It is reported to be a very rapidly-maturing weak dimer with high acid sensitivity.
   1381..1399    +  misc_feature   MCS (fragment): pBluescript multiple cloning site
   1400..1419    +  CDS            capTEV™ (fragment): composite tag for in vivo biotinylation, TEV protease cleavage, and 6xHis tagging
   1433..1477    +  CDS            S-Tag: affinity and epitope tag derived from pancreatic ribonuclease A
   1502..4648    +  CDS            BUB1B: BUB1B_HUMAN - Also known as BUBR1, MAD3L, SSK1. Experimental evidence at protein level: Swiss-Prot protein existence level 1. Essential component of the mitotic checkpoint. Required for normal mitosis progression. The mitotic checkpoint delays anaphase until all chromosomes are properly attached to the mitotic spindle. One of its checkpoint functions is to inhibit the activity of the anaphase- promoting complex/cyclosome (APC/C) by blocking the binding of CDC20 to APC/C, independently of its kinase activity. The other is to monitor kinetochore activities that depend on the kinetochore motor CE
   4694..4778    +  CDS            large T antigen (fragment): large T antigen from SV40 (simian virus 40)
   4801..4922    +  polyA_signal   SV40 poly(A) signal: SV40 polyadenylation signal
   4956..5384    -  rep_origin     f1 ori (sequence partly withheld): f1 bacteriophage origin of replication; arrow indicates direction of (+) strand synthesis
   5411..5515    +  promoter       AmpR promoter: bla
   5517..5874    +  promoter       SV40 promoter: SV40 enhancer and early promoter
   5909..6703    +  CDS            NeoR/KanR: aminoglycoside phosphotransferase from Tn5; aph(3')-II (or nptII); confers resistance to neomycin, kanamycin, and G418 (Geneticin®)
   6724..6876    +  CDS            ble (fragment): BLE_KLEPN - Experimental evidence at protein level: Swiss-Prot protein existence level 1. Binding protein with a strong affinity to the bleomycin family of antibiotics. Binds to CL990; an antimitotic-antibiotic compound. From Klebsiella pneumoniae.
   6935..6982    +  polyA_signal   HSV TK poly(A) signal: herpes simplex virus thymidine kinase polyadenylation signal (Cole and Stacy, 1985)
   7073..7089    -  polyA_signal   bGH poly(A) signal (fragment): bovine growth hormone polyadenylation signal
   7311..7899    +  rep_origin     ori: high-copy-number ColE1/pMB1/pBR322/pUC origin of replication
