[The description below was written by a language model from this plasmid's Addgene catalogue record and pLannotate feature annotations shown in this document.]
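Description:
pLAP-BUBR1-3D is a mammalian expression plasmid of about 8 kb built on the pIC58 LAP-tagging backbone and derived from pLAP-BUBR1. It is propagated in E. coli at high copy from a ColE1/pUC-type origin and also carries an f1 phage origin. A single Tn5 NeoR/KanR cassette is preceded by both the bacterial AmpR (bla) promoter and the SV40 enhancer/early promoter, and is terminated by the HSV TK polyadenylation signal. This gives kanamycin resistance in bacteria and should allow G418 selection in transfected mammalian cells. The short ble, bGH poly(A) and SV40 large T antigen annotations are fragments and most likely backbone remnants rather than functional elements.

The payload is driven by the CMV immediate early enhancer and promoter and terminated by an SV40 poly(A) signal. It encodes human BUBR1 (BUB1B), a mitotic checkpoint component, fused at its N terminus to a localization and affinity purification (LAP) tag. The tag consists of EYFP, a TEV protease cleavage site and an S-tag. The fluorescent protein allows imaging of the fusion and serves as a first affinity handle. TEV cleavage then releases the protein for a second capture step through the S-tag, giving tandem affinity purification.

The "3D" insert carries the S670D, S676D and T680D substitutions. Aspartate replacement at serine and threonine residues is commonly used to mimic phosphorylation, although the record does not state this rationale. Two further nucleotide changes, C2823A and G2826A, make the transcript siRNA-resistant, so the mutant can be expressed while endogenous BUBR1 is depleted. The cloning sites used are not recorded. The associated publication concerns BUBR1 integrating kinase and phosphatase activities in forming stable kinetochore-microtubule attachments.
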