Addgene plasmid #114055: pLAP-BUBR1-3D
Purpose: transfection in mammalian cells, combination of fluorescent protein fusion and tandem affinity purification
Depositing lab: Geert Kops. Depositing organization: University Medical Centre Utrecht. Publication: Integration of kinase and phosphatase activities by BUBR1 ensures formation of stable kinetochore-microtubule attachments. Suijkerbuijk SJ, Vleugel M, Teixeira A, Kops GJ. Dev Cell. 2012 Oct 16;23(4):745-55. doi: 10.1016/j.devcel.2012.09.005. PubMed 23079597.
Backbone
  Vector backbone: pIC58
  Backbone manufacturer: Cheeseman IM and Desai A, Science's STKE 2005;2005:l1
  Vector type: Mammalian Expression
Growth in bacteria
  Bacterial resistance: Kanamycin, 50 μg/mL
  Growth temperature: 37°C
  Growth strain: DH5alpha
  Copy number: High Copy
Gene/Insert
  Gene/Insert name: BUBR1-3D
  Species: H. sapiens (human)
  Mutation: C2823A and G2826A (siRNA-resistance), BUBR1-S670D, S676D and T680D
  Entrez Gene: BUB1B (a.k.a. BUB1beta, BUBR1, Bub1A, MAD3L, MVA1, SSK1, hBUBR1)
  Tag / fusion protein: YFP-TEV-S- Human LAP (N terminal on insert)
  Cloning method: Restriction Enzyme; 5′ cloning site Unknown (unknown if destroyed); 3′ cloning site Unknown (unknown if destroyed)
Terms and licenses: Academic/Nonprofit Terms; Industry Terms: Not Available to Industry
Depositor comments: based on pLAP-BUBR1
How to cite: pLAP-BUBR1-3D was a gift from Geert Kops (Addgene plasmid # 114055 ; http://n2t.net/addgene:114055 ; RRID:Addgene_114055)
