>Addgene plasmid #114055 | pLAP-BUBR1-3D | depositor partial sequence | sequence record 215347 | BubR1-3D
ATGGCGGCGGTGAAGAAGGAAGGGGGTGCTCTGAGTGAAGCCATGTCCCTGGAGGGAGATGAATGGGAAC
TGAGTAAAGAAAATGTACAACCTTTAAGGCAAGGGCGGATCATGTCCACGCTTCAGGGAGCACTGGCACA
AGAATCTGCCTGTAACAATACTCTTCAGCAGCAGAAACGGGCATTTGAATATGAAATTCGATTTTACACT
GGAAATGACCCTCTGGATGTTTGGGATAGGTATATCAGCTGGACAGAGCAGAACTATCCTCAAGGTGGGA
AGGAGAGTAATATGTCAACGTTATTAGAAAGAGCTGTAGAAGCACTACAAGGAGAAAAACGATATTATAG
TGATCCTCGATTTCTCAATCTCTGGCTTAAATTAGGGCGTTTATGCAATGAGCCTTTGGATATGTACAGT
TACTTGCACAACCAAGGGATTGGTGTTTCACTTGCTCAGTTCTATATCTCATGGGCAGAAGAATATGAAG
CTAGAGAAAACTTTAGGAAAGCAGATGCGATATTTCAGGAAGGGATTCAACAGAAGGCTGAACCACTAGA
AAGACTACAGTCCCAGCACCGACAATTCCAAGCTCGAGTGTCTCGGCAAACTCTGTTGGCACTTGAGAAA
GAAGAAGAGGAGGAAGTTTTTGAGTCTTCTGTACCACAACGAAGCACACTAGCTGAACTAAAGAGCAAAG
GGAAAAAGACAGCAAGAGCTCCAATCATCCGTGTAGGAGGTGCTCTCAAGGCTCCAAGCCAGAACAGAGG
ACTCCAAAATCCATTTCCTCAACAGATGCAAAATAATAGTAGAATTACTGTTTTTGATGAAAATGCTGAT
GAGGCTTCTACAGCAGAGTTGTCTAAGCCTACAGTCCAGCCATGGATAGCACCCCCCATGCCCAGGGCCA
AAGAGAATGAGCTGCAAGCAGGCCCTTGGAACACAGGCAGGTCCTTGGAACACAGGCCTCGTGGCAATAC
AGCTTCACTGATAGCTGTACCCGCTGTGCTTCCCAGTTTCACTCCATATGTGGAAGAGACTGCACAACAG
CCAGTTATGACACCATGTAAAATTGAACCTAGTATAAACCACATCCTAAGCACCAGAAAGCCTGGAAAGG
AAGAAGGAGATCCTCTACAAAGGGTTCAGAGCCATCAGCAAGCATCTGAGGAGAAGAAAGAGAAGATGAT
GTATTGTAAGGAGAAGATTTATGCAGGAGTAGGGGAATTCTCCTTTGAAGAAATTCGGGCTGAAGTTTTC
CGGAAGAAATTAAAAGAGCAAAGGGAAGCCGAGCTATTGACCAGTGCAGAGAAGAGAGCAGAAATGCAGA
AACAGATTGAAGAGATGGAGAAGAAGCTAAAAGAAATCCAAACTACTCAGCAAGAAAGAACAGGTGATCA
GCAAGAAGAGACGATGCCTACAAAGGAGACAACTAAACTGCAAATTGCTTCCGAGTCTCAGAAAATACCA
GGAATGACTCTATCCAGTTCTGTTTGTCAAGTAAACTGTTGTGCCAGAGAAACTTCACTTGCGGAGAACA
TTTGGCAGGAACAACCTCATTCTAAAGGTCCCAGTGTACCTTTCTCCATTTTTGATGAGTTTCTTCTTTC
AGAAAAGAAGAATAAAAGTCCTCCTGCAGATCCCCCACGAGTTTTAGCTCAACGAAGACCCCTTGCAGTT
CTCAAAACCTCAGAAAGCATCACCTCAAATGAAGATGTGTCTCCAGATGTTTGTGATGAATTTACAGGAA
TTGAACCCTTGAGCGAGGATGCCATTATCACAGGCTTCAGAAATGTAACAATTTGTCCTAACCCAGAAGA
CACTTGTGACTTTGCCAGAGCAGCTCGTTTTGTATCCACTCCTTTTCATGAGATAATGTCCTTGAAGGAT
CTCCCTTCTGATCCTGAGAGACTGTTACCGGAAGAAGATCTAGATGTAAAGACCTCTGAGGACCAGCAGA
CAGCTTGTGGCACTATCTACAGTCAGACTCTCAGCATCAAGAAGCTGGACCCAATTATTGAAGACGACCG
TGAAGCCGACCACTCCTCTGGCTTCTCTGGTTCTTCTGCCTCGGTTGCAAGCACCTCCTCCATCAAATGT
CTTCAAATTCCTGAGAAACTAGAACTTACTAATGAGACTTCAGAAAACCCTACTCAGTCACCATGGTGTT
CACAGTATCGCAGACAGCTACTGAAGTCCCTACCAGAGTTAAGTGCCTCTGCAGAGTTGTGTATAGAAGA
CAGACCAATGCCTAAGTTGGAAATTGAGAAGGAAATTGAATTAGGTAATGAGGATTACTGCATTAAACGA
GAATACCTAATATGTGAAGATTACAAGTTATTCTGGGTGGCGCCAAGAAACTCTGCAGAATTAACAGTAA
TAAAGGTATCTTCTCAACCTGTCCCATGGGACTTTTATATCAACCTCAAGTTAAAGGAACGTTTAAATGA
AGATTTTGATCATTTTTGCAGCTGTTATCAATATCAAGATGGCTGTATTGTTTGGCACCAATATATAAAC
TGCTTCACCCTTCAGGATCTTCTCCAACACAGTGAATATATTACCCATGAAATAACAGTGTTGATTATTT
ATAACCTTTTGACAATAGTGGAGATGCTACACAAAGCAGAAATAGTCCATGGTGACTTGAGTCCAAGGTG
TCTGATTCTCAGAAACAGAATCCACGATCCCTATGATTGTAACAAGAACAATCAAGCTTTGAAGATAGTG
GACTTTTCCTACAGTGTTGACCTTAGGGTGCAGCTGGATGTTTTTACCCTCAGCGGCTTTCGGACTGTAC
AGATCCTGGAAGGACAAAAGATACTAGCTAACTGTTCTTCTCCCTACCAGGTAGACCTGTTTGGTATAGC
AGATTTAGCACATTTACTATTGTTCAAGGAACACCTACAGGTCTTCTGGGATGGGTCCTTCTGGAAACTT
AGCCAAAATATTTCTGAGCTAAAAGATGGTGAATTGTGGAATAAATTCTTTGTGCGGATTCTGAATGCCA
ATGATGAGGCCACAGTGTCTGTTCTTGGGGAGCTTGCAGCAGAAATGAATGGGGTTTTTGACACTACATT
CCAAAGTCACCTGAACAAAGCCTTATGGAAGGTAGGGAAGTTAACTAGTCCTGGGGCTTTGCTCTTTCAG
TGAGCGGCCGCTCTAGAATTCGGGGATCC
